>Addgene plasmid #67422 | pET-DEST42-ARL6-V5-His6 | addgene partial sequence | sequence record 118054 | T7term 5'-GCTAGTTATTGCTCAGCGG-3'
GGGCTTTGTTAGCAGCCGGATCAAACTCAATGGTGATGGTGATGATGACCGGTACGCGTAGAATCGAGAC
CGAGGAGAGGGTTAGGGATAGGCTTACCTTCAAGCTTCGAATTGATCACCACTTTGTACAAGAAAGCTGG
GTCTGTCTTCACAGTCTGGATCTGATCTTGAAGCCAGTCTACACCTTCTTGCAAGCCTTCTCCTTTTATG
GCATCACTAGCACAAATATGCCAGGGTTTATCTTTGATGTTCTCTAAACACAGCAACTGAGACACTTTTA
CAGATGTCACTGCATCTCTAAGATCCATTTTATTTGCAAAGAATAAGATTGGAATTCGACGGTGTTTAAT
ATCTGGATGATTCAGAAGAGTATCGAGTTCTTCTTTGGCCACAACCATTCTTAATCTATCACTACTATCA
ATGACAAAAATAATAGCTTGGCCTTCTTTATAATAGTGTTCCCAGAGATTTCTGTATCTTCCTTGACCTG
ACATGTCAAACACTGTAAATGACAAACTGGATGATTTGAATTTCTCTATGCTGAATCCTATTGTTGGAAG
GATATTTTGAGATTGAGCATTTGAAGGTTTAAGTTTGTTAATGATCGTCGTTTTGCCACTATTATCTAGC
CCAAGGCACAAAACATGAACCTCCTTCTTCTTCAGGCCAAGCAAGACTGAAAGTCTGTCTAGCAATCCCA
TGGTTCTATCTCCTTCTAAGCCTGCTTTTTTGTACAAACTTGTGATATTCCTTCTTAAAGTTAAACAAAA
TTATTTCTAGAGGGGAATTGTTATCCGCTCACAATTCCCCTATAGTGAGTCGTATTAATTTCGCGGGATC
GAGATCTCGATCCTCTACGCCGGAACGCATCGTGGGCCGGCATCACCGGCGCCACAGGTGCGGGTTGCTG
GCGCCTATATCGCCCAACATC
