[The description below was written by a language model from this plasmid's Addgene catalogue record.]
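Description:
pET-DEST42-ARL6-V5-His6 is a bacterial expression plasmid built on the commercial pET-DEST42 Gateway destination backbone and designed to produce human ARL6 in E. coli. The plasmid is recorded as high copy and is selected with ampicillin. No feature table accompanies the record, so the origin of replication, the attB sites left by recombination and any repressor gene on the backbone are not documented here, although they would be expected in a pET-type Gateway vector.

The insert is the human ARL6 open reading frame (also known as BBS3 or RP55), which encodes a member of the ARF family of small regulatory GTPases. It was introduced by Gateway recombination cloning and sits under a T7 promoter combined with a lac operator. In this arrangement, transcription depends on T7 RNA polymerase supplied by a suitable expression host and is held in check by Lac repressor until it is induced. The recorded 3′ sequencing primer site indicates a T7 terminator downstream of the cassette. The backbone supplies two C-terminal tags in frame with ARL6. The V5 epitope allows immunodetection with standard antibodies, and the six-histidine tag allows purification by immobilised metal affinity chromatography.

The construct belongs to a toolbox of plasmids for expressing or knocking down human ARF, ARL and SAR GTPases. Its stated purpose is recombinant production of C-terminally V5- and His6-tagged ARL6 in bacteria, the kind of material generally used for biochemical work on purified protein.
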