Addgene plasmid #67422: pET-DEST42-ARL6-V5-His6
Purpose: Expression of hArl6 with C-term V5 and His6 tag in E. coli
Depositing lab: Richard Kahn. Depositing organization: Emory University. Publication: Tool box: Plasmids for the expression or knockdown of human ARF Family GTPases (ARF/ARL/SAR) and their co-expression in bacteria with N-myristoyltransferases. Kerr SC, Kahn RA. Cell Logist. 2015 Sep 21;5(3):e1090523. doi: 10.1080/21592799.2015.1090523. eCollection 2015 Jul-Sep. PubMed 27057421.
Backbone
  Vector backbone: pET-DEST42
  Backbone manufacturer: Life Technologies
  Vector type: Bacterial Expression
Growth in bacteria
  Bacterial resistance: Ampicillin, 100 μg/mL
  Growth temperature: 37°C
  Growth strain: DH5alpha
  Copy number: High Copy
Gene/Insert
  Gene/Insert name: ARL6 (alt name: pRK12n-D42)
  Species: H. sapiens (human)
  Entrez Gene: ARL6 (a.k.a. BBS3, RP55)
  Promoter: T7/lacO
  Tag / fusion protein: V5 (C terminal on backbone); His (C terminal on backbone)
  Cloning method: Gateway Cloning
  Sequencing primers: 5′ T7; 3′ T7-term
Terms and licenses: Academic/Nonprofit Terms; Industry Terms: Not Available to Industry
How to cite: pET-DEST42-ARL6-V5-His6 was a gift from Richard Kahn (Addgene plasmid # 67422 ; http://n2t.net/addgene:67422 ; RRID:Addgene_67422)
